>Addgene plasmid #174365 | pCm C-term MBP NikJC199U | addgene full sequence | sequence record 342848 | Addgene NGS Result
CATGTTAGTCATGCCCCGCGCCCACCGGAAGGAGCTGACTGGGTTGAAGGCTCTCAAGGGCATCGGTCGA
GATCCCGGTGCCTAATGAGTGAGCTAAGTTACATTAATTGCGTTGCGCTCACTGCCCGCTTTCCAGTCGG
GAAACCTGTCGTGCCAGCTGCATTAATGAATCGGCCAACGCGCGGGGAGAGGCGGTTTGCGTATTGGGCG
CCAGGGTGGTTTTTCTTTTCACCAGTGAGACGGGCAACAGCTGATTGCCCTTCACCGCCTGGCCCTGAGA
GAGTTGCAGCAAGCGGTCCACGCTGGTTTGCCCCAGCAGGCGAAAATCCTGTTTGATGGTGGTTAACGGC
GGGATATAACATGAGCTGTCTTCGGTATCGTCGTATCCCACTACCGAGATGTCCGCACCAACGCGCAGCC
CGGACTCGGTAATGGCGCGCATTGCGCCCAGCGCCATCTGATCGTTGGCAACCAGCATCGCAGTGGGAAC
GATGCCCTCATTCAGCATTTGCATGGTTTGTTGAAAACCGGACATGGCACTCCAGTCGCCTTCCCGTTCC
GCTATCGGCTGAATTTGATTGCGAGTGAGATATTTATGCCAGCCAGCCAGACGCAGACGCGCCGAGACAG
AACTTAATGGGCCCGCTAACAGCGCGATTTGCTGGTGACCCAATGCGACCAGATGCTCCACGCCCAGTCG
CGTACCGTCTTCATGGGAGAAAATAATACTGTTGATGGGTGTCTGGTCAGAGACATCAAGAAATAACGCC
GGAACATTAGTGCAGGCAGCTTCCACAGCAATGGCATCCTGGTCATCCAGCGGATAGTTAATGATCAGCC
CACTGACGCGTTGCGCGAGAAGATTGTGCACCGCCGCTTTACAGGCTTCGACGCCGCTTCGTTCTACCAT
CGACACCACCACGCTGGCACCCAGTTGATCGGCGCGAGATTTAATCGCCGCGACAATTTGCGACGGCGCG
TGCAGGGCCAGACTGGAGGTGGCAACGCCAATCAGCAACGACTGTTTGCCCGCCAGTTGTTGTGCCACGC
GGTTGGGAATGTAATTCAGCTCCGCCATCGCCGCTTCCACTTTTTCCCGCGTTTTCGCAGAAACGTGGCT
GGCCTGGTTCACCACGCGGGAAACGGTCTGATAAGAGACACCGGCATACTCTGCGACATCGTATAACGTT
ACTGGTTTCACATTCACCACCCTGAATTGACTCTCTTCCGGGCGCTATCATGCCATACCGCGAAAGGTTT
TGCGCCATTCGATGGTGTCCGGGATCTCGACGCTCTCCCTTATGCGACTCCTGCATTAGGAAATTAATAC
GACTCACTATAGGGGAATTGTGAGCGGATAACAATTCCCCTGTAGAAATAATTTTGTTTAACTTTAATAA
GGAGATATACCATGGGCGAAATCGTGGACGAACCGCGTAAAATCCTGGTCATCTGGCCGCCGCAAGTGCT
GTCATACTTCAATGCTGGTCATCACCTGGCACTGTATCAGGTGACCGGTCATCTGCGTGCTGTGTACCCG
GGTGCGCAAGTTACCGCCATTGATGCATCAGTTGAACGTCTGACGTGGAAAGATCTGGGTTCGCGCCTGT
TCCAGGAACGTTATGATGTGATTGCCGTTATGAATGAATTTGATGGCATCGACGGTCTGCGTCGCCTGGT
TAGCTACGCCCGTGCACTGAACCCGGATGCACCGATTGTTACCTTTGGCCGTCTGTCTGGTGTCAATCCG
CGCTTTTTCGAACGTTTTGATATTGACGCCATCGTGGAAAACGGCGATTTCGAAAGCGGTGTGGTTGCGG
CCATCGAAGCCTTTCGCGGCCGTGCAGCTGATGCACCGGGTGTTCATCTGCGTCGCGACGGTTCGTGGGC
AGCACCGAAACGTCGCGGTGATCTGCTGCCGGCAGAAGACTGGTATCTGCCGACCCCGGATGAAATTCCG
TATGGTCACTACGACGCACTGTACTTTGATGACGCTAACAAGTTCTAGGGTATCCCGCGTCGCCGTGAAC
TGGTCGTGCCGGCAGCTCGTGGTTGTCCGGTCGGTTGCAGCTATTGTGAAGTGCCGCTGATTTACACGCG
CAAAGAACGCCGTCTGACCGTTGAACGTACGATTCAGTATATCGAAGAATCTTTTGCGGCCGCACCGTTC
GAATATGTCGCTTTTTACGCGCCGACCTTCACGCTGGATAAAAAGTGGATGGAAGAACTGTGCCGCGAAC
TGACCGGCCGTGGTTCACCGTATCCGTGGAAGTGTGCGACCACGGTTCATCACCTGAGCGAGGGTATGAT
TCGCTCTATGGGCGCTGCGGGTTGCGTTCGTATCAGTGTCGGTCTGGAAACGCTGGATCCGCAGGAAGGC
GCACTGCTGCCGCGTGCAAAACAAAAGTCCGCTATGGATCTGGACCGTCTGAGTGCCTGGTGCAAAGAAT
CCGGTATTGAACTGAATTGTTTTGTTATCGTCGGCCTGCCGGGTACCACGATTGAAGGCGCGGAACGCAC
CATCGAAGCAGTGCAGGAACGTGGCGGTCGTGCTCGTGCAACGGTTTATGCACCGTGGGAACTGGCAGGT
CCGGATCTGCTGGACCATGAAATGGCCGCATTTAATCGCCAACTGTTCGTCCCGGGCACCCACGCACTGA
CGGATGACGAACTGGCTCGTGGCTACGATATTGTGTTTGGTTCCCAGCCGGACGTCACCCAAGTGTTCGA
AAACATCCCGGCGCGCGCTGCGGGCCCGGCCCTGCGTCCGGCACAGGGAAACGGTACCGAAAACCTGTAT
TTTCAGGGCATGAAAATCGAAGAAGGTAAACTGGTAATCTGGATTAACGGCGATAAAGGCTATAACGGTC
TCGCTGAAGTCGGTAAGAAATTCGAGAAAGATACCGGAATTAAAGTCACCGTTGAGCATCCGGATAAACT
GGAAGAGAAATTCCCACAGGTTGCGGCAACTGGCGATGGCCCTGACATTATCTTCTGGGCACACGACCGC
TTTGGTGGCTACGCTCAATCTGGCCTGTTGGCTGAAATCACCCCGGACAAAGCGTTCCAGGACAAGCTGT
ATCCGTTTACCTGGGATGCCGTACGTTACAACGGCAAGCTGATTGCTTACCCGATCGCTGTTGAAGCGTT
ATCGCTGATTTATAACAAAGATCTGCTGCCGAACCCGCCAAAAACCTGGGAAGAGATCCCGGCGCTGGAT
AAAGAACTGAAAGCGAAAGGTAAGAGCGCGCTGATGTTCAACCTGCAAGAACCGTACTTCACCTGGCCGC
TGATTGCTGCTGACGGGGGTTATGCGTTCAAGTATGAAAACGGCAAGTACGACATTAAAGACGTGGGCGT
GGATAACGCTGGCGCGAAAGCGGGTCTGACCTTCCTGGTTGACCTGATTAAAAACAAACACATGAATGCA
GACACCGATTACTCCATCGCAGAAGCTGCCTTTAATAAAGGCGAAACAGCGATGACCATCAACGGCCCGT
GGGCATGGTCCAACATCGACACCAGCAAAGTGAATTATGGTGTAACGGTACTGCCGACCTTCAAGGGTCA
ACCATCCAAACCGTTCGTTGGCGTGCTGAGCGCAGGTATTAACGCCGCCAGTCCGAACAAAGAGCTGGCA
AAAGAGTTCCTCGAAAACTATCTGCTGACTGATGAAGGTCTGGAAGCGGTTAATAAAGACAAACCGCTGG
GTGCCGTAGCGCTGAAGTCTTACGAGGAAGAGTTGGCGAAAGATCCACGTATTGCCGCCACCATGGAAAA
CGCCCAGAAAGGTGAAATCATGCCGAACATCCCGCAGATGTCCGCTTTCTGGTATGCCGTGCGTACTGCG
GTGATCAACGCCGCCAGCGGTCGTCAGACTGTCGATGAAGCCCTGAAAGACGCGCAGACTAATTCGAGCT
CGAACAACAACAACAATAACAATAACAAACAACCTCGGGTCGACAATGGATCACCACCACCACCACCACC
ACCACTAACCTAGGCTGCTAAACAAAGCCCGAAAGGAAGCTGAGTTGGCTGCTGCCACCGCTGAGCAATA
ACTAGCATAACCCCTTGGGGCCTCTAAACGGGTCTTGAGGGGTTTTTTGCTGAAAGGAGGAACTATATCC
GGATTGGCGAATGGG
[124 nt withheld, positions 4146-4269]
C
[91 nt withheld, positions 4271-4361]
A
[49 nt withheld, positions 4363-4411]
CCTTTGACGTTGGAGTCCACGTTCTTTTGATCGGCACGTAAGAGGTTCCAACTTTCACCATAATGAAATA
AGATCACTACCGGGCGTATTTTTTGAGTTATCGAGATTTTCAGGAGCTAAGGAAGCTAAAATGGAGAAAA
AAATCACTGGATATACCACCGTTGATATATCCCAATGGCATCGTAAAGAACATTTTGAGGCATTTCAGTC
AGTTGCTCAATGTACCTATAACCAGACCGTTCAGCTGGATATTACGGCCTTTTTAAAGACCGTAAAGAAA
AATAAGCACAAGTTTTATCCGGCCTTTATTCACATTCTTGCCCGCCTGATGAATGCTCATCCGGAATTTC
GTATGGCAATGAAAGACGGTGAGCTGGTGATATGGGATAGTGTTCACCCTTGTTACACCGTTTTCCATGA
GCAAACTGAAACGTTTTCATCGCTCTGGAGTGAATACCACGACGATTTCCGGCAGTTTCTACACATATAT
TCGCAAGATGTGGCGTGTTACGGTGAAAACCTGGCCTATTTCCCTAAAGGGTTTATTGAGAATATGTTTT
TCGTCTCAGCCAATCCCTGGGTGAGTTTCACCAGTTTTGATTTAAACGTGGCCAATATGGACAACTTCTT
CGCCCCCGTTTTCACCATGGGCAAATATTATACGCAAGGCGACAAGGTGCTGATGCCGCTGGCGATTCAG
GTTCATCATGCCGTTTGTGATGGCTTCCATGTCGGCAGAATGCTTAATGAATTACAACAGTACTGCGATG
AGTGGCAGGGCGGGGCGTAAGCAGCATGCAGCGCTCTTCCGCTTCCTCGCTCACTGACTCGCTACGCTCG
GTCGTTCGACTGCGGCGAGCGGTGTCAGCTCACTCAAAAGCGGTAATACGGTTATCCACAGAATCAGGGG
ATAAAGCCGGAAAGAACATGTGAGCAAAAAGCAAAGCACCGGAAGAAGCCAACGCCGCAGGCGTTTTTCC
ATAGGCTCCGCCCCCCTGACGAGCATCACAAAAATCGACGCTCAAGCCAGAGGTGGCGAAACCCGACAGG
ACTATAAAGATACCAGGCGTTTCCCCCTGGAAGCTCCCTCGTGCGCTCTCCTGTTCCGACCCTGCCGCTT
ACCGGATACCTGTCCGCCTTTCTCCCTTCGGGAAGCGTGGCGCTTTCTCATAGCTCACGCTGTTGGTATC
TCAGTTCGGTGTAGGTCGTTCGCTCCAAGCTGGGCTGTGTGCACGAACCCCCCGTTCAGCCCGACCGCTG
CGCCTTATCCGGTAACTATCGTCTTGAGTCCAACCCGGTAAGACACGACTTATCGCCACTGGCAGCAGCC
ATTGGTAACTGATTTAGAGGACTTTGTCTTGAAGTTATGCACCTGTTAAGGCTAAACTGAAAGAACAGAT
TTTGGTGAGTGCGGTCCTCCAACCCACTTACCTTGGTTCAAAGAGTTGGTAGCTCAGCGAACCTTGAGAA
AACCACCGTTGGTAGCGGTGGTTTTTCTTTATTTATGAGATGATGAATCAATCGGTCTATCAAGTCAACG
AACAGCTATTCCGTTACTCTAGATTTCAGTGCAATTTATCTCTTCAAATGTAGCACCTGAAGTCAGCCCC
ATACGATATAAGTTGTAATTCT
Features (pLannotate 1.2.2; 16 found; start..end, strand, type, name):
      6..70      -  CDS            TcR (fragment): tetracycline efflux protein; tet; confers resistance to tetracycline
    119..1201    -  CDS            lacI: lac repressor; lacI; The lac repressor binds to the lac operator to inhibit transcription in E. coli. This inhibition can be relieved by adding lactose or isopropyl-β-D-thiogalactopyranoside (IPTG).
   1202..1279    -  promoter       lacI promoter: lacI
   1287..1322    -  CDS            TcR (fragment): tetracycline efflux protein; tet; confers resistance to tetracycline
   1325..1343    +  promoter       T7 promoter: promoter for bacteriophage T7 RNA polymerase
   1344..1368    +  protein_bind   lac operator: The lac repressor binds to the lac operator to inhibit transcription in E. coli. This inhibition can be relieved by adding lactose or isopropyl-β-D-thiogalactopyranoside (IPTG). lac repressor encoded by lacI
   1383..1405    +  RBS            RBS: efficient ribosome binding site from bacteriophage T7 gene 10 (Olins and Rangwala, 1989)
   2789..2809    +  CDS            TEV site: tobacco etch virus (TEV) protease recognition and cleavage site
   2810..3910    +  CDS            MBP: maltose binding protein from E. coli; malE (mutated); This version of the gene does not encode a signal sequence, so MBP will remain in the cytosol.
   3972..3995    +  CDS            9xHis (fragment): 9xHis affinity tag
   4011..4054    +  CDS            SET1 (fragment): solubility-enhancement tag derived from T7 phage gene 10B
   4062..4109    +  terminator     T7 terminator: transcription terminator for bacteriophage T7 RNA polymerase
   4146..4438    +  rep_origin     f1 ori (fragment) (sequence partly withheld): f1 bacteriophage origin of replication; arrow indicates direction of (+) strand synthesis
   4439..4541    +  promoter       cat promoter: promoter of the E. coli cat gene encoding chloramphenicol acetyltransferase
   4542..5198    +  CDS            cat: CAT_ECOLX - Experimental evidence at protein level: Swiss-Prot protein existence level 1. This enzyme is an effector of chloramphenicol resistance in bacteria. From Escherichia coli. This protein is used as a marker in many commonly used cloning vectors, such as pACYC184.
   5217..5966    -  rep_origin     RSF ori: Plasmids containing the RSF 1030 origin of replication can be propagated in E. coli cells that contain additional plasmids with compatible origins.
