[The description below was written by a language model from this plasmid's Addgene catalogue record and pLannotate feature annotations shown in this document.]
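Description:
pCm C-term MBP NikJC199U is a bacterial expression plasmid of about 6 kb, built on the pCm C-term MBP backbone, for T7-driven production of a selenocysteine-substituted variant of NikJ in E. coli. It replicates from an RSF1030-type origin, which is compatible with plasmids carrying other common origins and so allows co-maintenance with helper constructs. The catalogue lists it as high copy. Selection is by chloramphenicol, through a cat gene under its own promoter. A partial f1 origin and short tetracycline-resistance gene fragments are also annotated; these appear to be non-functional backbone remnants.

The expression cassette has a T7 promoter followed by a lac operator and the phage T7 gene 10 ribosome binding site. A lacI gene with its own promoter supplies repressor, so transcription is IPTG-inducible in hosts that provide T7 RNA polymerase. The insert is the roughly 1.36 kb nikJ gene from Streptomyces tendae, encoding nikkomycin biosynthesis protein P1, introduced by Gibson assembly. The feature table does not annotate it, but it corresponds to the unannotated gap between the RBS and the TEV site. It carries the C199U mutation, replacing cysteine 199 with selenocysteine; the record does not state how this position is encoded or how selenocysteine is incorporated. Downstream and in frame are a TEV protease site, a cytosolic maltose-binding protein lacking its signal sequence, and a polyhistidine tag (8xHis per the catalogue), followed by a T7 terminator. This arrangement allows solubility enhancement and affinity purification, with the MBP-His module removable by TEV cleavage.

According to the associated publication title, the construct was made for studying selenocysteine substitutions in thiyl radical enzymes.
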