Addgene plasmid #174365: pCm C-term MBP NikJC199U
Purpose: Expression plasmid with a TEV removable C-term 8xHis tagged MBP tag, and Chloramphenicol resistance. NikJ C199U cloned in the cloning site.
Depositing lab: Brandon Greene. Depositing organization: University of California, Santa Barbara. Publication: Selenocysteine substitutions in thiyl radical enzymes. Caceres JC, Bailey CA, Yokoyama K, Greene BL. Methods Enzymol. 2022;662:119-141. doi: 10.1016/bs.mie.2021.10.014. Epub 2021 Dec 7. PubMed 35101207.
Backbone
  Vector backbone: pCm C-term MBP
  Backbone size w/o insert (bp): 4680
  Total vector size (bp): 6042
  Vector type: Bacterial Expression
Growth in bacteria
  Bacterial resistance: Chloramphenicol, 25 μg/mL
  Growth temperature: 37°C
  Growth strain: DH5alpha
  Copy number: High Copy
Gene/Insert
  Gene/Insert name: nikJ, nikkomycin biosynthesis protein P1 [Streptomyces tendae]
  Species: Streptomyces tendae
  Insert size (bp): 1362
  Mutation: C199U
  GenBank ID: CAC80908.1
  Promoter: T7
  Tag / fusion protein: MBP (C terminal on backbone); 8xHis (C terminal on backbone); TEV (C terminal on backbone)
  Cloning method: Gibson Cloning
  Sequencing primers: 5′ agatataccATGGGCGAAATCGTGGACG; 3′ cgattttcatgccctgaaaatacaggttttcggtaccgtttccctgTGCCGGACGCAGGG
Resource information
  A portion of this plasmid was derived from a plasmid made by: NikJ gene was a gift from Dr. Kenichi Yokoyama, Department of biochemistry, Duke University medical Center, Durham, north Carolina, USA. Department of Chemistry, Duke University, Durham, north Carolina, USA. *e-mail
Terms and licenses: Academic/Nonprofit Terms; Industry Terms: Not Available to Industry
How to cite: pCm C-term MBP NikJC199U was a gift from Brandon Greene (Addgene plasmid # 174365 ; http://n2t.net/addgene:174365 ; RRID:Addgene_174365)
